Addgene plasmid #97136: Tol2-lyzC-microRNA 130c-1-Dendra2
Purpose: overexpression of microRNA and Dendra2 in Zebrafish
Depositing lab: Qing Deng. Depositing organization: Purdue University. Publication: Phenotypical microRNA screen reveals a noncanonical role of CDK2 in regulating neutrophil migration. Hsu AY, Wang D, Liu S, Lu J, Syahirah R, Bennin DA, Huttenlocher A, Umulis DM, Wan J, Deng Q. Proc Natl Acad Sci U S A. 2019 Aug 26. pii: 1905221116. doi: 10.1073/pnas.1905221116. PubMed 31451657.
Backbone
  Vector backbone: Tol2
  Vector type: Zebrafish
Growth in bacteria
  Bacterial resistance: Ampicillin, 100 μg/mL
  Growth temperature: 37°C
  Growth strain: DH5alpha
  Copy number: High Copy
Gene/Insert
  Gene/Insert name: microRNA 130c 1 Dendra2
  Species: D. rerio (zebrafish)
  Cloning method: Ligation Independent Cloning
Terms and licenses: Academic/Nonprofit Terms; Industry Terms: Not Available to Industry
How to cite: Tol2-lyzC-microRNA 130c-1-Dendra2 was a gift from Qing Deng (Addgene plasmid # 97136 ; http://n2t.net/addgene:97136 ; RRID:Addgene_97136)
