[The description below was written by a language model from this plasmid's Addgene catalogue record and pLannotate feature annotations shown in this document.]
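Description:
Tol2-lyzC-microRNA 130c-1-Dendra2 is a Tol2 transposon-based transgenesis plasmid for zebrafish, built to overexpress a microRNA together with the fluorescent protein Dendra2. In bacteria it is maintained as a high-copy plasmid through a ColE1/pUC-type origin and selected with ampicillin via the β-lactamase gene and its own promoter. Remnants of a pBluescript-style backbone are also annotated, including a partial f1 origin, the lac promoter/operator region, a T3 promoter and a fragment of the multiple cloning site. The short medaka tyrosinase match next to the f1 fragment most likely reflects flanking sequence of the Tol2 element, which was originally found in that locus. The Tol2 arms themselves are not annotated in the feature table.

The payload is the zebrafish microRNA 130c-1 coupled to a Dendra2 coding sequence, followed by an SV40 large T-derived fragment and the SV40 polyadenylation signal. Dendra2 is a green-to-red photoconvertible protein, so it marks expressing cells and also allows individual cells to be optically highlighted and tracked. The name indicates that expression is driven by the lyzC (lysozyme C) promoter, commonly used for neutrophil-restricted expression in zebrafish, although neither this promoter nor the microRNA hairpin is called out in the annotation. A short zebrafish β-actin fragment lies upstream of Dendra2; its role is not stated in the record, though it may belong to an intron-containing cassette that hosts the microRNA. With Tol2 transposase supplied, the cassette can integrate into the zebrafish genome. The associated publication describes a phenotypic microRNA screen of neutrophil migration, which fits this use.
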