Features (pLannotate 1.2.2; 16 found; start..end, strand, type, name):
   1770..1892    +  CDS            actba (fragment): ACTB1_DANRE - Also known as bact, bactin1, bactzf. Experimental evidence at protein level: Swiss-Prot protein existence level 1. Actin is a highly conserved protein that polymerizes to produce filaments that form cross-linked networks in the cytoplasm of cells. Actin exists in both monomeric (G-actin) and polymeric (F-actin) forms, both forms playing key functions, such as cell motility and contraction. In addition to their role in the cytoplasmic cytoskeleton, G- and F-actin also localize in the nucleus, and regulate gene transcription and motility and repair of damaged DNA. From Danio rerio
   3155..3173    -  misc_feature   MCS (fragment): pBluescript multiple cloning site
   3188..3877    +  CDS            Dendra2: Dendra2 is a photoconvertible green fluorescent protein published in 2006, derived from Dendronephthya sp.. It has high acid sensitivity.
   3885..3968    +  CDS            large T antigen (fragment): large T antigen from SV40 (simian virus 40)
   3991..4112    +  polyA_signal   SV40 poly(A) signal: SV40 polyadenylation signal
   4119..4204    -  rep_origin     M13 ori (fragment): M13 bacteriophage origin of replication; arrow indicates direction of (+) strand synthesis
   4490..4508    -  promoter       T3 promoter: promoter for bacteriophage T3 RNA polymerase
   4553..4569    -  protein_bind   lac operator: The lac repressor binds to the lac operator to inhibit transcription in E. coli. This inhibition can be relieved by adding lactose or isopropyl-β-D-thiogalactopyranoside (IPTG). lac repressor encoded by lacI
   4577..4607    -  promoter       lac promoter: promoter for the E. coli lac operon
   4622..4643    -  protein_bind   CAP binding site: CAP binding activates transcription in the presence of cAMP. E. coli catabolite activator protein
   4656..4748    -  CDS            lacI (fragment): lac repressor; lacI; The lac repressor binds to the lac operator to inhibit transcription in E. coli. This inhibition can be relieved by adding lactose or isopropyl-β-D-thiogalactopyranoside (IPTG).
   4931..5519    -  rep_origin     ori: high-copy-number ColE1/pMB1/pBR322/pUC origin of replication
   5690..6550    -  CDS            AmpR: β-lactamase; bla; confers resistance to ampicillin, carbenicillin, and related antibiotics
   6551..6655    -  promoter       AmpR promoter: bla
   6681..7011    -  rep_origin     f1 ori (fragment) (sequence partly withheld): f1 bacteriophage origin of replication; arrow indicates direction of (+) strand synthesis
   7009..7236    +  CDS            tyr (fragment) (sequence partly withheld): TYRO_ORYLA - Also known as tyro. Experimental evidence at transcript level: Swiss-Prot protein existence level 2. This is a copper-containing oxidase that functions in the formation of pigments such as melanins and other polyphenolic compounds. From Oryzias latipes (Japanese rice fish) (Japanese killifish).
>Addgene plasmid #97136 | Tol2-lyzC-microRNA 130c-1-Dendra2 | addgene full sequence | sequence record 182771 | Addgene NGS Result
CAATATTTATAGGTAAAATTCACCAGCATATGCTTAAAGATAGCCATGCTCCAGGTCCTTGTGTCCTTCT
AAGGTCTGTTTGTGGTTTAAGCTGTTTGTTGACACACGCTTGTCATCTCCATTTTTCTGTGAAGTTATTG
TCAGTTTATTGCACACTGGGTTGCATTAAGCTGCAGTTTTTTCACAACAGTTTTCCACATTGTAACAGTC
AGTCTCCAAATTATTCCATCAGTCCTCAAATTTAGTCATTTGAGGCCATGAAAACACTTAAAACTACATG
AAGGTAGTTTGGCATTAGGTTTTAGACTTGTTCTTGTTTGGCATATTGCAACCTGTGTAAAAATGATTTG
ATTTTTATTTTTTTTTTTTTTTTTTNCAGAAAGAAACGGTCCAAAAAGAGTTATGTGAACATTTATCCAT
GTGTTTAATGTTTTTTAAATTAAAAAAAAACATTTTTATTAAACCACTTGTGACTAAACCTTTTTTAGTT
ATTCTATTTTGTGACGAGTCTGAATGGCCAAAGTACTCTTGAATCCAAAATCTTTATAGTAAAATGTTTA
ATCTTACTTGCAGTGTTGGGTATAATTTGTAACAAAGTTGAATTCCATATCTGCTGAGTGAAAAAGTAAA
GTAAGAGATTGCTGTAAATATTTAGGTTATTTATTTATTAATACAATATAGAAAGTAACAAAACACAATG
TAAAAAATCAATAAAGAAAGTAAATATTAAAAGTAATGATAAACTAATGATGTAAACAATATTAGCAACA
AAGTTTGTACAATTCAGGGAGGGTAAAGAATTTCACCTAATAGTCAAACTCTGTATTAAATAATATAAAA
TCTTTGTTCTTAGTCTGAAGAGGAGACTGTGAGAGAAAGCTTACTGGTTGTTAAATTAGAAAATTTGTAA
CTTGCAGATTAAAATGATTTAAATAATTTTATAAAGGCCATGTTTGAAACAAATGTAAAAACATAATAAA
TGTTAAGAATTTCAGATATTGAGATTTTACAATTTAAAAAAAGCAATAAAGTAATAGCAGAGACCTACAC
TCTTAAAGTAAATTACCCAACTCTGCTTACTAGTAACTTTTGGAATAGTTACTAGTATCCATTGAACAAA
TACTAGAATCTAATTAAATTGTGTGAGTGTCCAATGAAAAGATTCTTGTATTTAAAACAGTACCAGTATC
TATATATGTACAAAATTTAGTGCTAGCAAAATGCAAATAAATACTACTGCATATAATGGATTGCATTGTA
AATCGACTCGCCATAATACATTTATTTCCTATTTTTACTTTTAACAAAAAATAAGTTCACTGAGTATTTC
ATGTCATTAAATCGCATTAAACCTCTTGCATGCTTTATGTACACTAGTGCAGTTCGCTAAATGACCACCG
GTGTCACTAATAACACGATCGTTTCTGAATTCTGCATTAAACGCCATTTATACGTTGCTCTTATTAGTAA
ACAATTTCTCCATCATGAGCTCGACCAGTATTGCATATTTCATCCTCTTAAATCCAGAGTTGTTTCTTTT
AATCACTTTCTCTTCATGATAAAAGCAGTTTTTGGTTTTCAGAAGTTTACAACAAACCCAGTCAGTTATT
GCCTCAGCAAACACTGGAGCAACTGCACACTTGTGAAAAGCTTCTTGCGAAACACAAACCTTTCTCTGGA
CTTATAAATAAAGGCATTCAGCAGCTCCACCATACACCTCCACTGGTCTTGATAAAGCAGATATCAGCAG
TGATACAGGTACCGCCACCATGGATGAGGAAATCGCTGCCCTGGTCGTTGACAACGGCTCCGGTATGTGC
AAAGCCGGTTTTGCTGGAGATGATGCCCCTCGTGCTGTTTTCCCCTCCATTGTTGGACGACCCAGACATC
AGGTACATTTAATAAACCATCCTAATAACATGTTAATCATATTGAACCACATTAAACTCTCATTTGTGCA
TTTTACATCTTTTAAAACCGATTTATATTCGTTTTTAGATAATGAAGTTTATTAAAGTGTTAATTCACAG
CTTTATTGCTTGTTTTGAGAATCTGCTTGCATAAGTGATTTTTAAACTTGATCTGATTTTCGTTTGTTTC
GAAGTTCTTCAGCTTTGAAAGTCAGATCTTCAATTCACAGCCATGCCATAGTTTTAGGATACAGTATAAG
TAGACGAATTGGGATGCATCGTAGATTTTATGCTGTGTTTGTTATGGTTTTTCAGTGGTAGAGATTTTCA
GAGTATTATTAGGGTTATAGTCAGTGTCAGGTTTATTTATCGTCAGCGTGATGGGCAAAAAACAGCTGGC
AGTACGGGCTTTGTAAAGCAGAGCCCCTCAGGATCCATAAATGAAGTGAAAACTTTGCTTTTCCTCACCA
TTTGCTTTCTCAAACCTTCTGGTTAAATCTGTTAATCTGCTATTGCAGTCATTTAGTTAGAGTTCAATGC
ATTAATCATTTTGTTTTTGAAGTCATGATTTAACTGATTAACGTAAGCTGCTCTTTTCCTTGATTTTTCA
ACCAAATGTGCATAATAATCAATTAAAGACTGTAGAAATCAAATGCAATGGTAAAGCATGATGAGGGAGA
GGTCTGTACGGTGATATTGACCATGTTTTGTCCATTGCCCTTTTTCTGTTGTACTACTGGCCAATCAGAA
GAGCAGTGCAATATTAAAAGGGCATTGGCTGATAGAACAGAGTCCTTCACCTCTCACCCTCTCCTGCTCT
GACATTATTTAACATGTGCAGCGACCCACGCCTGCAAAGCTGGACAACCGTCAAAGTCACTCGCTAGCCA
ACTGCTGTTACTCTCGCCCAGAAATCTGCGCCAACATGGACACACCCAGTGGAGCAAGCCATCTGATTTT
CATGGTCAGATTGTAAAGAAGCAATTACTCTTGGACAGTTTAAGCAGAAAAGCCACCAAGTCAAGTCACT
GGTCATATGATGAACTCGAAGATCTAATAAAAGTTAATTTAAGCGTTCATTACAATAAATTCAAGTGAAT
CTGTTTTAAGCTAGCCTTTAACGTTTTTAAATTCCTTCAAACAAATTAGTTCCTCTTTGCAGTTCCTCAT
TTCTCGGTGAGCTGGTGCTTTAATCCCTTTACTTTTTCTTCCTCTAGGGAGTGATGGTTGGCATGGGACG
AATTAATTCCTGCAGCCCGGGGGTACCGGTCGCCACCATGAACACCCCGGGAATTAACCTGATCAAGGAG
GACATGCGCGTGAAGGTGCACATGGAGGGCAACGTGAACGGCCACGCCTTCGTGATCGAGGGCGAGGGCA
AGGGCAAGCCCTACGAGGGCACCCAGACCGCCAACCTGACCGTGAAGGAGGGCGCCCCCCTGCCCTTCAG
CTACGACATCCTGACCACCGCCGTGCACTACGGCAACCGGGTGTTCACCAAGTACCCCGAGGACATCCCC
GACTACTTCAAGCAGAGCTTCCCCGAGGGCTACAGCTGGGAGCGCACCATGACCTTCGAGGACAAGGGCA
TCTGCACCATCCGCAGCGACATCAGCCTGGAGGGCGACTGCTTCTTCCAGAACGTGCGCTTCAAGGGCAC
CAACTTCCCCCCCAACGGCCCCGTGATGCAGAAGAAAACCCTGAAGTGGGAGCCCAGCACCGAGAAGCTG
CACGTGCGCGACGGCCTGCTGGTGGGCAACATCAACATGGCCCTGCTGCTGGAGGGCGGCGGCCACTACC
TGTGCGACTTCAAGACCACCTACAAGGCCAAGAAGGTGGTGCAGCTGCCCGACGCCCACTTCGTGGACCA
CCGCATCGAGATCCTGGGCAACGACAGCGACTACAACAAGGTGAAGCTGTACGAGCACGCCGTGGCCCGC
TACAGCCCCCTGCCCAGCCAGGTGTGGTAATCTAGATCATAATCAGCCATACCACATTTGTAGAGGTTTT
ACTTGCTTTAAAAAACCTCCCACACCTCCCCCTGAACCTGAAACATAAAATGAATGCAATTGTTGTTGTT
AACTTGTTTATTGCAGCTTATAATGGTTACAAATAAAGCAATAGCATCACAAATTTCACAAATAAAGCAT
TTTTTTCACTGCATTCTAGTTGTGGTTTGTCCAAACTCATCAATGTATCTTAAGGCGTAAATTGTAAGCG
TTAATATTTTGTTAAAATTCGCGTTAAATTTTTGTTAAATCAGCTCATTTTTTAACCAATAGGCCGAAAT
CGGCGGATCCTGCGGCCGCAAGGGAAAATAGAATGAAGTGATCTCCAAAAAATAAGTACTTTTTGACTGT
AAATAAAATTGTAAGGAGTAAAAAGTACTTTTTTTTCTAAAAAAATGTAATTAAGTAAAAGTAAAAGTAT
TGATTTTTAATTGTACTCAAGTAAAGTAAAAATCCCCAAAAATAATACTTAAGTACAGTAATCAAGTAAA
ATTACTCAAGTACTTTACACCTCTGGTTCTTGACCCCCTACCTTCAGCAAGCCCAGCAGATCCACTAGAT
CTTTTGTTCCCTTTAGTGAGGGTTAATTGCGCGCTTGGCGTAATCATGGTCATAGCTGTTTCCTGTGTGA
AATTGTTATCCGCTCACAATTCCACACAACATACGAGCCGGAAGCATAAAGTGTAAAGCCTGGGGTGCCT
AATGAGTGAGCTAACTCACATTAATTGCGTTGCGCTCACTGCCCGCTTTCCAGTCGGGAAACCTGTCGTG
CCAGCTGCATTAATGAATCGGCCAACGCGCGGGGAGAGGCGGTTTGCGTATTGGGCGCTCTTCCGCTTCC
TCGCTCACTGACTCGCTGCGCTCGGTCGTTCGGCTGCGGCGAGCGGTATCAGCTCACTCAAAGGCGGTAA
TACGGTTATCCACAGAATCAGGGGATAACGCAGGAAAGAACATGTGAGCAAAAGGCCAGCAAAAGGCCAG
GAACCGTAAAAAGGCCGCGTTGCTGGCGTTTTTCCATAGGCTCCGCCCCCCTGACGAGCATCACAAAAAT
CGACGCTCAAGTCAGAGGTGGCGAAACCCGACAGGACTATAAAGATACCAGGCGTTTCCCCCTGGAAGCT
CCCTCGTGCGCTCTCCTGTTCCGACCCTGCCGCTTACCGGATACCTGTCCGCCTTTCTCCCTTCGGGAAG
CGTGGCGCTTTCTCATAGCTCACGCTGTAGGTATCTCAGTTCGGTGTAGGTCGTTCGCTCCAAGCTGGGC
TGTGTGCACGAACCCCCCGTTCAGCCCGACCGCTGCGCCTTATCCGGTAACTATCGTCTTGAGTCCAACC
CGGTAAGACACGACTTATCGCCACTGGCAGCAGCCACTGGTAACAGGATTAGCAGAGCGAGGTATGTAGG
CGGTGCTACAGAGTTCTTGAAGTGGTGGCCTAACTACGGCTACACTAGAAGAACAGTATTTGGTATCTGC
GCTCTGCTGAAGCCAGTTACCTTCGGAAAAAGAGTTGGTAGCTCTTGATCCGGCAAACAAACCACCGCTG
GTAGCGGTGGTTTTTTTGTTTGCAAGCAGCAGATTACGCGCAGAAAAAAAGGATCTCAAGAAGATCCTTT
GATCTTTTCTACGGGGTCTGACGCTCAGTGGAACGAAAACTCACGTTAAGGGATTTTGGTCATGAGATTA
TCAAAAAGGATCTTCACCTAGATCCTTTTAAATTAAAAATGAAGTTTTAAATCAATCTAAAGTATATATG
AGTAAACTTGGTCTGACAGTTACCAATGCTTAATCAGTGAGGCACCTATCTCAGCGATCTGTCTATTTCG
TTCATCCATAGTTGCCTGACTCCCCGTCGTGTAGATAACTACGATACGGGAGGGCTTACCATCTGGCCCC
AGTGCTGCAATGATACCGCGAGACCCACGCTCACCGGCTCCAGATTTATCAGCAATAAACCAGCCAGCCG
GAAGGGCCGAGCGCAGAAGTGGTCCTGCAACTTTATCCGCCTCCATCCAGTCTATTAATTGTTGCCGGGA
AGCTAGAGTAAGTAGTTCGCCAGTTAATAGTTTGCGCAACGTTGTTGCCATTGCTACAGGCATCGTGGTG
TCACGCTCGTCGTTTGGTATGGCTTCATTCAGCTCCGGTTCCCAACGATCAAGGCGAGTTACATGATCCC
CCATGTTGTGCAAAAAAGCGGTTAGCTCCTTCGGTCCTCCGATCGTTGTCAGAAGTAAGTTGGCCGCAGT
GTTATCACTCATGGTTATGGCAGCACTGCATAATTCTCTTACTGTCATGCCATCCGTAAGATGCTTTTCT
GTGACTGGTGAGTACTCAACCAAGTCATTCTGAGAATAGTGTATGCGGCGACCGAGTTGCTCTTGCCCGG
CGTCAATACGGGATAATACCGCGCCACATAGCAGAACTTTAAAAGTGCTCATCATTGGAAAACGTTCTTC
GGGGCGAAAACTCTCAAGGATCTTACCGCTGTTGAGATCCAGTTCGATGTAACCCACTCGTGCACCCAAC
TGATCTTCAGCATCTTTTACTTTCACCAGCGTTTCTGGGTGAGCAAAAACAGGAAGGCAAAATGCCGCAA
AAAAGGGAATAAGGGCGACACGGAAATGTTGAATACTCATACTCTTCCTTTTTCAATATTATTGAAGCAT
TTATCAGGGTTATTGTCTCATGAGCGGATACATATTTGAATGTATTTAGAAAAATAAACAAATAGGGGTT
CCGCGCACATTTCCCCGAAAAGTGCCACCTAAATTGTAAGCGTTAATATTTTGTTAAAATTCGCGTTAAA
TTTTTGTTAAATCAGCTCATTTTTTAACCAATAGGCCGAAATCGGCAAAATCCCTTATAAATCAAAAGAA
TAGACCGAGATAGGGT
[37 nt withheld, positions 6807-6843]
AAAGAACGTGGACTCCAACGTCAAAGG
[49 nt withheld, positions 6871-6919]
T
[91 nt withheld, positions 6921-7011]
CACAATGACGGCTACTACATGGTGCCATTCCTTCCTCTTTATAGGAATGGAGACTACCTCCTGTCCAACA
ATGCTCTTGGATACGAGTACGCCTACCTGTTGGACCCAGGTCATTGCACAACACCAGAAATGCCCTCTGA
TCTGCAAAAGACGTGAATATCTGTTCAGACACCCATATCCACTCTGTTCCACACAGGTCAGAGGTTTGTC
CAGGAGTTCTTGACAGAGGTGTAAAAAGTACTCAAAAATTTTACTCAAGTGAAAGTACAAGTACTTAGGG
AAAATTTTACTCAATTAAAAGTAAAAGTATCTGGCTAGAATCTTACTTGAGTAAAAGTAAAAAAGTACTC
CATTAAAATTGTACTTGAGTATTAAGGAAGTAAAAGGCTAGCAAGATCTGCTCGAGATACATTTGATTAG
AAGAGTTTGACTTGGGTTGATTATAGCAAATAGTGGAACACAAACAGATTTTGAAATATTCTTGCAAATT
TATTTATTAAATCCATTCAAATATTGTCATTTTTTGTACTGTGTAATTTATATTGATTTGCTCATACAAT
ATTTACATTTCGCTTAAACAATACACTATTATTTATATTTAAAAATAGCTATATATAAATCAAATGTATA
GCTCTTTTTTACACAATTAATCAAAGCTAAAATATTTGTCACACAAATACAGTAAGCCACTTCACAATGA
TATCTTCAAAATCTGTGCTTGACTGAATCATTTCATTTATTGTTTTGTAATTCACATTATACCTTACGTT
CTCCAGGCACAGTTTGAATTGTTGATAAATGAAGATAATACATCTGATTTAATTAGTCTCCTTTGTTTAT
AATAACTTTAATCTAATTTGATAGTAATAATTCCAGCAATACATCCATTACAATAAAAATCGCTTTTTTA
TTTTGCACATTAGTTTGCCGGTATTTGTTTAAAGTTTCACCATACTTTTAAATCATGTGCTATTTGAAAA
GGGCTGTTATGACTGGAATTAAATGTTTTTTTTTATATCAGTGTTTTAGATTGAAGTA
